>Addgene plasmid #215150 | pTRIPZ-FFSS-Cyclin D1 (HP) | addgene full sequence | sequence record 428730 | Addgene NGS Result
TGGAAGGGCTAATTCACTCCCAAAGAAGACAAGATATCCTTGATCTGTGGATCTACCACACACAAGGCTA
CTTCCCTGATTAGCAGAACTACACACCAGGGCCAGGGGTCAGATATCCACTGACCTTTGGATGGTGCTAC
AAGCTAGTACCAGTTGAGCCAGATAAGGTAGAAGAGGCCAATAAAGGAGAGAACACCAGCTTGTTACACC
CTGTGAGCCTGCATGGGATGGATGACCCGGAGAGAGAAGTGTTAGAGTGGAGGTTTGACAGCCGCCTAGC
ATTTCATCACGTGGCCCGAGAGCTGCATCCGGAGTACTTCAAGAACTGCTGATATCGAGCTTGCTACAAG
GGACTTTCCGCTGGGGACTTTCCAGGGAGGCGTGGCCTGGGCGGGACTGGGGAGTGGCGAGCCCTCAGAT
CCTGCATATAAGCAGCTGCTTTTTGCCTGTACTGGGTCTCTCTGGTTAGACCAGATCTGAGCCTGGGAGC
TCTCTGGCTAACTAGGGAACCCACTGCTTAAGCCTCAATAAAGCTTGCCTTGAGTGCTTCAAGTAGTGTG
TGCCCGTCTGTTGTGTGACTCTGGTAACTAGAGATCCCTCAGACCCTTTTAGTCAGTGTGGAAAATCTCT
AGCAGTGGCGCCCGAACAGGGACTTGAAAGCGAAAGGGAAACCAGAGGAGCTCTCTCGACGCAGGACTCG
GCTTGCTGAAGCGCGCACGGCAAGAGGCGAGGGGCGGCGACTGGTGAGTACGCCAAAAATTTTGACTAGC
GGAGGCTAGAAGGAGAGAGATGGGTGCGAGAGCGTCAGTATTAAGCGGGGGAGAATTAGATCGCGATGGG
AAAAAATTCGGTTAAGGCCAGGGGGAAAGAAAAAATATAAATTAAAACATATAGTATGGGCAAGCAGGGA
GCTAGAACGATTCGCAGTTAATCCTGGCCTGTTAGAAACATCAGAAGGCTGTAGACAAATACTGGGACAG
CTACAACCATCCCTTCAGACAGGATCAGAAGAACTTAGATCATTATATAATACAGTAGCAACCCTCTATT
GTGTGCATCAAAGGATAGAGATAAAAGACACCAAGGAAGCTTTAGACAAGATAGAGGAAGAGCAAAACAA
AAGTAAGACCACCGCACAGCAAGCGGCCGGCCGCTGATCTTCAGACCTGGAGGAGGAGATATGAGGGACA
ATTGGAGAAGTGAATTATATAAATATAAAGTAGTAAAAATTGAACCATTAGGAGTAGCACCCACCAAGGC
AAAGAGAAGAGTGGTGCAGAGAGAAAAAAGAGCAGTGGGAATAGGAGCTTTGTTCCTTGGGTTCTTGGGA
GCAGCAGGAAGCACTATGGGCGCAGCGTCAATGACGCTGACGGTACAGGCCAGACAATTATTGTCTGGTA
TAGTGCAGCAGCAGAACAATTTGCTGAGGGCTATTGAGGCGCAACAGCATCTGTTGCAACTCACAGTCTG
GGGCATCAAGCAGCTCCAGGCAAGAATCCTGGCTGTGGAAAGATACCTAAAGGATCAACAGCTCCTGGGG
ATTTGGGGTTGCTCTGGAAAACTCATTTGCACCACTGCTGTGCCTTGGAATGCTAGTTGGAGTAATAAAT
CTCTGGAACAGATTTGGAATCACACGACCTGGATGGAGTGGGACAGAGAAATTAACAATTACACAAGCTT
AATACACTCCTTAATTGAAGAATCGCAAAACCAGCAAGAAAAGAATGAACAAGAATTATTGGAATTAGAT
AAATGGGCAAGTTTGTGGAATTGGTTTAACATAACAAATTGGCTGTGGTATATAAAATTATTCATAATGA
TAGTAGGAGGCTTGGTAGGTTTAAGAATAGTTTTTGCTGTACTTTCTATAGTGAATAGAGTTAGGCAGGG
ATATTCACCATTATCGTTTCAGACCCACCTCCCAACCCCGAGGGGACCCGACAGGCCCGAAGGAATAGAA
GAAGAAGGTGGAGAGAGAGACAGAGACAGATCCATTCGATTAGTGAACGGATCGGCACTGCGTGCGCCAA
TTCTGCAGACAAATGGCAGTATTCATCCACAATTTTAAAAGAAAAGGGGGGATTGGGGGGTACAGTGCAG
GGGAAAGAATAGTAGACATAATAGCAACAGACATACAAACTAAAGAATTACAAAAACAAATTACAAAAAT
TCAAAATTTTCGGGTTTATTACAGGGACAGCAGAGATCCAGTTTGGTTAGTACCGGGCCCGCTCTAGTCC
GGAATCAGTCCTGCTCCTCGGCCACGAAGTGCACGCAGTTGCCGGCCGGGTCGCGCAGGGCGAACTCCCG
CCCCCACGGCTGCTCGCCGATCTCGGTCATGGCCGGCCCGGAGGCGTCCCGGAAGTTCGTGGACACGACC
TCCGACCACTCGGCGTACAGCTCGTCCAGGCCGCGCACCCACACCCAGGCCAGGGTGTTGTCCGGCACCA
CCTGGTCCTGGACCGCGCTGATGAACAGGGTCACGTCGTCCCGGACCACACCGGCGAAGTCGTCCTCCAC
GAAGTCCCGGGAGAACCCGAGCCGGTCGGTCCAGAACTCGACCGCTCCGGCGACGTCGCGCGCGGTGAGC
ACCGGAACGGCACTGGTCAACTTGGCCATGGTGGCCCTCCTATAGTGAGTCGTATTATACTATGCCGATA
TACTATGCCGATGATTAATTGTCAACACGTGCTGCAGGTCCGAGGTTCTAGACGAGTTTACTCCCTATCA
GTGATAGAGAACGATGTCGAGTTTACTCCCTATCAGTGATAGAGAACGTATGTCGAGTTTACTCCCTATC
AGTGATAGAGAACGTATGTCGAGTTTACTCCCTATCAGTGATAGAGAACGTATGTCGAGTTTATCCCTAT
CAGTGATAGAGAACGTATGTCGAGTTTACTCCCTATCAGTGATAGAGAACGTATGTCGAGGTAGGCGTGT
ACGGTGGGAGGCCTATATAAGCAGAGCTCGTTTAGTGAACCGTCAGATCGCACCGGTATGGACTACAAGG
ACGACGATGACAAGGTACCAGGATCTGGGGATTATAAAGATGATGATGATAAAGGGTCGGCCGCCAGCTG
GAGCCACCCTCAGTTCGAGAAGGGAGGAGGAAGCGGCGGAGGCAGCGGAGGAGGAAGCTGGAGCCACCCG
CAGTTCGAGAAAGGAGCTGGATCCAGCAGCGAACACCAGCTCCTGTGCTGCGAAGTGGAAACCATCCGCC
GCGCGTACCCCGATGCCAACCTCCTCAACGACCGGGTGCTGCGGGCCATGCTGAAGGCGGAGGAGACCTG
CGCGCCCTCGGTGTCCTACTTCAAATGTGTGCAGAAGGAGGTCCTGCCGTCCGCGCGGAAGATCGCCGCC
ACCGCGATGCTGGAGGTCTGCGAGGAACAGAAGTGCGAGGAGGAGGTCTTCCCGCTGGCCATGAACTACC
TGGACCGCTTCCTGTCGCTGGAGCCCGTGAAAAAGAGCCGCCTGCAGCTGCTGGGGGCCACTTGCATGTT
CGTGGCCTCTAAGATGAAGGAGACCATCCCCCTGACGGCCGAGAAGCTGTGCATCTACACCGACAACTCC
ATCCGGCCCGAGGAGCTGCTGCAAATGGAGCTGCTCCTGGTGAACAAGCTCAAGTGGAACCTGGCCGCAA
TGACCCCGCACGATTTCATTGAACACTTCCTCTCCAAAATGCCAGAGGCGGAGGAGAACAAACAGATCAT
CCGCAAACACGCGCAGACCTTCGTTGCCCTCTGTGCCACAGATGTGAAGTTCATTTCCAATCCGCCCTCC
ATGGTGGCAGCGGGGAGCGTGGTGGCCGCAGTGCAAGGCCTGAACCTGAGGAGCCCCAACAACTTCCTGT
CCTACTACCGCCTCACACGCTTCCTCTCCAGAGTGATCAAGTGTGACCCAGACTGCCTCCGGGCCTGCCA
GGAGCAGATCGAAGCCCTGCTGGAGTCAAGCCTGCGCCAGGCCCAGCAGAACATGGACCCCAAGGCCGCC
GAGGAGGAGGAAGAGGAGGAGGAGGAGGTGGACCTGGCTTGCACACCCACCGACGTGCGGGACGTGGACA
TCTGACTCGAGAAGGTATATTGCTGTTGACAGTGAGCGATCTCGCTTGGGCGAGAGTAAGTAGTGAAGCC
ACAGATGTACTTACTCTCGCCCAAGCGAGAGTGCCTACTGCCTCGGAATTCAAGGGGCTACTTTAGGAGC
AATTATCTTGTTTACTAAAACTGAATACCTTGCTATCTCTTTGATACATTTTTACAAAGCTGAATTAAAA
TGGTATAAATTAAATCACTTTTTTCAATTGGAAGACTAATGCGGCCGGCCATTACTCCGTCTCGTGTCTT
GTTGCATATGTCTGCTGGTTTGTTTGATGTTGTTTGCGGGCGGGCCCTATAGTGAGTCGTATTACCTAGG
ACGCGTGGCCTCCGCGCCGGGTTTTGGCGCCTCCCGCGGGCGCCCCCCTCCTCACGGCGAGCGCTGCCAC
GTCAGACGAAGGGCGCAGCGAGCGTCCTGATCCTTCCGCCCGGACGCTCAGGACAGCGGCCCGCTGCTCA
TAAGACTCGGCCTTAGAACCCCAGTATCAGCAGAAGGACATTTTAGGACGGGACTTGGGTGACTCTAGGG
CACTGGTTTTCTTTCCAGAGAGCGGAACAGGCGAGGAAAAGTAGTCCCTTCTCGGCGATTCTGCGGAGGG
ATCTCCGTGGGGCGGTGAACGCCGATGATTATATAAGGACGCGCCGGGTGTGGCACAGCTAGTTCCGTCG
CAGCCGGGATTTGGGTCGCGGTTCTTGTTTGTGGATCGCTGTGATCGTCACTTGGTGAGTAGCGGGCTGC
TGGGCTGGCCGGGGCTTTCGTGGCCGCCGGGCCGCTCGGTGGGACGGAAGCGTGTGGAGAGACCGCCAAG
GGCTGTAGTCTGGGTCCGCGAGCAAGGTTGCCCTGAACTGGGGGTTGGGGGGAGCGCAGCAAAATGGCGG
CTGTTCCCGAGTCTTGAATGGAAGACGCTTGTGAGGCGGGCTGTGAGGTCGTTGAAACAAGGTGGGGGGC
ATGGTGGGCGGCAAGAACCCAAGGTCTTGAGGCCTTCGCTAATGCGGGAAAGCTCTTATTCGGGTGAGAT
GGGCTGGGGCACCATCTGGGGACCCTGACGTGAAGTTTGTCACTGACTGGAGAACTCGGTTTGTCGTCTG
TTGCGGGGGCGGCAGTTATGGCGGTGCCGTTGGGCAGTGCACCCGTACCTTTGGGAGCGCGCGCCCTCGT
CGTGTCGTGACGTCACCCGTTCTGTTGGCTTATAATGCAGGGTGGGGCCACCTGCCGGTAGGTGTGCGGT
AGGCTTTTCTCCGTCGCAGGACGCAGGGTTCGGGCCTAGGGTAGGCTCTCCTGAATCGACAGGCGCCGGA
CCTCTGGTGAGGGGAGGGATAAGTGAGGCGTCAGTTTCTTTGGTCGGTTTTATGTACCTATCTTCTTAAG
TAGCTGAAGCTCCGGTTTTGAACTATGCGCTCGGGGTTGGCGAGTGTGTTTTGTGAAGTTTTTTAGGCAC
CTTTTGAAATGTAATCATTTGGGTCAATATGTAATTTTCAGTGTTAGACTAGTAAATTGTCCGCTAAATT
CTGGCCGTTTTTGGCTTTTTTGTTAGACGCTAGCGGATCCATAACTTCGTATAGTATACATTATACGAAG
TTATGCCACCATGTCTAGGCTGGACAAGAGCAAAGTCATAAACGGAGCTCTGGAATTACTCAATGGTGTC
GGTATCGAAGGCCTGACGACAAGGAAACTCGCTCAAAAGCTGGGAGTTGAGCAGCCTACCCTGTACTGGC
ACGTGAAGAACAAGCGGGCCCTGCTCGATGCCCTGCCAATCGAGATGCTGGACAGGCATCATACCCACTT
CTGCCCCCTGGAAGGCGAGTCATGGCAAGACTTTCTGCGGAACAACGCCAAGTCATACCGCTGTGCTCTC
CTCTCACATCGCGACGGGGCTAAAGTGCATCTCGGCACCCGCCCAACAGAGAAACAGTACGAAACCCTGG
AAAATCAGCTCGCGTTCCTGTGTCAGCAAGGCTTCTCCCTGGAGAACGCACTGTACGCTCTGTCCGCCGT
GGGCCACTTTACACTGGGCTGCGTATTGGAGGAACAGGAGCATCAAGTAGCAAAAGAGGAAAGAGAGACA
CCTACCACCGATTCTATGCCCCCACTTCTGAGACAAGCAATTGAGCTGTTCGACCGGCAGGGAGCCGAAC
CTGCCTTCCTTTTCGGCCTGGAACTAATCATATGTGGCCTGGAGAAACAGCTAAAGTGCGAAAGCGGCGG
GCCGACCGACGCCCTTGACGATTTTGACTTAGACATGCTCCCAGCCGATGCCCTTGACGATTTTGACCTT
GACATGCTCCCCGGGTAAATAACTTCGTATAGTATACATTATACGAAGTTATGGATCCGCGGCCGCAAAT
TCCGCCCCTCTCCCTCCCCCCCCCCTAACGTTACTGGCCGAAGCCGCTTGGAATAAGGCCGGTGTGCGTT
TGTCTATATGTTATTTTCCACCATATTGCCGTCTTTTGGCAATGTGAGGGCCCGGAAACCTGGCCCTGTC
TTCTTGACGAGCATTCCTAGGGGTCTTTCCCCTCTCGCCAAAGGAATGCAAGGTCTGTTGAATGTCGTGA
AGGAAGCAGTTCCTCTGGAAGCTTCTTGAAGACAAACAACGTCTGTAGCGACCCTTTGCAGGCAGCGGAA
CCCCCCACCTGGCGACAGGTGCCTCTGCGGCCAAAAGCCACGTGTATAAGATACACCTGCAAAGGCGGCA
CAACCCCAGTGCCACGTTGTGAGTTGGATAGTTGTGGAAAGAGTCAAATGGCTCTCCTCAAGCGTATTCA
ACAAGGGGCTGAAGGATGCCCAGAAGGTACCCCATTGTATGGGATCTGATCTGGGGCCTCGGTGCACATG
CTTTACATGTGTTTAGTCGAGGTTAAAAAAACGTCTAGGCCCCCCGAACCACGGGGACGTGGTTTTCCTT
TGAAAAACACGATAATACCATGGCCACCGAGTACAAGCCCACGGTGCGCCTCGCCACCCGCGACGACGTC
CCCCGGGCCGTACGCACCCTCGCCGCCGCGTTCGCCGACTACCCCGCCACGCGCCACACCGTCGACCCGG
ACCGCCACATCGAGCGGGTCACCGAGCTGCAAGAACTCTTCCTCACGCGCGTCGGGCTCGACATCGGCAA
GGTGTGGGTCGCGGACGACGGCGCCGCGGTGGCGGTCTGGACCACGCCGGAGAGCGTCGAAGCGGGGGCG
GTGTTCGCCGAGATCGGCTCGCGCATGGCCGAGTTGAGCGGTTCCCGGCTGGCCGCGCAGCAACAGATGG
AAGGCCTCCTGGCGCCGCACCGGCCCAAGGAGCCCGCGTGGTTCCTGGCCACCGTCGGCGTCTCGCCCGA
CCACCAGGGCAAGGGTCTGGGCAGCGCCGTCGTGCTCCCCGGAGTGGAGGCGGCCGAGCGCGCTGGGGTG
CCCGCCTTCCTGGAGACCTCCGCGCCCCGCAACCTCCCCTTCTACGAGCGGCTCGGCTTCACCGTCACCG
CCGACGTCGAGGTGCCCGAAGGACCGCGCACCTGGTGCATGACCCGCAAGCCCGGTGCCTGAGTTCGCGT
CTGGAACAATCAACCTCTGGATTACAAAATTTGTGAAAGATTGACTGGTATTCTTAACTATGTTGCTCCT
TTTACGCTATGTGGATACGCTGCTTTAATGCCTTTGTATCATGCTATTGCTTCCCGTATGGCTTTCATTT
TCTCCTCCTTGTATAAATCCTGGTTGCTGTCTCTTTATGAGGAGTTGTGGCCCGTTGTCAGGCAACGTGG
CGTGGTGTGCACTGTGTTTGCTGACGCAACCCCCACTGGTTGGGGCATTGCCACCACCTGTCAGCTCCTT
TCCGGGACTTTCGCTTTCCCCCTCCCTATTGCCACGGCGGAACTCATCGCCGCCTGCCTTGCCCGCTGCT
GGACAGGGGCTCGGCTGTTGGGCACTGACAATTCCGTGGTGTTGTCGGGGAAGCTGACGTCCTTTCCATG
GCTGCTCGCCTGTGTTGCCACCTGGATTCTGCGCGGGACGTCCTTCTGCTACGTCCCTTCGGCCCTCAAT
CCAGCGGACCTTCCTTCCCGCGGCCTGCTGCCGGCTCTGCGGCCTCTTCCGCGTCTTCGCCTTCGCCCTC
AGACGAGTCGGATCTCCCTTTGGGCCGCCTCCCCGCCTGGAATTAATTCTGCAGTCGAGACCTAGAAAAA
CATGGAGCAATCACAAGTAGCAATACAGCAGCTACCAATGCTGATTGTGCCTGGCTAGAAGCACAAGAGG
AGGAGGAGGTGGGTTTTCCAGTCACACCTCAGGTACCTTTAAGACCAATGACTTACAAGGCAGCTGTAGA
TCTTAGCCACTTTTTAAAAGAAAAGAGGGGACTGGAAGGGCTAATTCACTCCCAACGAAGACAAGATCTG
CTTTTTGCTTGTACTGGGTCTCTCTGGTTAGACCAGATCTGAGCCTGGGAGCTCTCTGGCTAACTAGGGA
ACCCACTGCTTAAGCCTCAATAAAGCTTGCCTTGAGTGCTTCAAGTAGTGTGTGCCCGTCTGTTGTGTGA
CTCTGGTAACTAGAGATCCCTCAGACCCTTTTAGTCAGTGTGGAAAATCTCTAGCAGTAGTAGTTCATGT
CATCTTATTATTCAGTATTTATAACTTGCAAAGAAATGAATATCAGAGAGTGAGAGGCCTTGACATTGTT
TAAACCCGCTGATCAGCCTCGACTGTGCCTTCTAGTTGCCAGCCATCTGTTGTTTGCCCCTCCCCCGTGC
CTTCCTTGACCCTGGAAGGTGCCACTCCCACTGTCCTTTCCTAATAAAATGAGGAAATTGCATCGCATTG
TCTGAGTAGGTGTCATTCTATTCTGGGGGGTGGGGTGGGGCAGGACAGCAAGGGGGAGGATTGGGAAGAC
AATAGCAGGCATGCTGGGGATGCGGTGGGCTCTATGGCTTCTGAGGCGGAAAGAACCAGCTGGGGCTCTA
GGGGGTATCCCC
[124 nt withheld, positions 9043-9166]
C
[91 nt withheld, positions 9168-9258]
A
[49 nt withheld, positions 9260-9308]
CCTTTGACGTTGGAGTCCACGTTCTTT
[37 nt withheld, positions 9336-9372]
ACCCTATCTCGGTCTATTCTTTTGATTTATAAGGGATTTTGCCGATTTCGGCCTATTGGTTAAAAAATGA
GCTGATTTAACAAAAATTTAACGCGAATTAATTCTGTGGAATGTGTGTCAGTTAGGGTGTGGAAAGTCCC
CAGGCTCCCCAGCAGGCAGAAGTATGCAAAGCATGCATCTCAATTAGTCAGCAACCAGGTGTGGAAAGTC
CCCAGGCTCCCCAGCAGGCAGAAGTATGCAAAGCATGCATCTCAATTAGTCAGCAACCATAGTCCCGCCC
CTAACTCCGCCCATCCCGCCCCTAACTCCGCCCAGTTCCGCCCATTCTCCGCCCCATGGCTGACTAATTT
TTTTTATTTATGCAGAGGCCGAGGCCGCCTCTGCCTCTGAGCTATTCCAGAAGTAGTGAGGAGGCTTTTT
TGGAGGCCTAGGCTTTTGCAAAAAGCTCCCGGGAGCTTGTATATCCATTTTCGGATCTGATCAGCACGTG
ATGAAAAAGCCTGAACTCACCGCGACGTCTGTCGAGAAGTTTCTGATCGAAAAGTTCGACAGCGTCTCCG
ACCTGATGCAGCTCTCGGAGGGCGAAGAATCTCGTGCTTTCAGCTTCGATGTAGGAGGGCGTGGATATGT
CCTGCGGGTAAATAGCTGCGCCGATGGTTTCTACAAAGATCGTTATGTTTATCGGCACTTTGCATCGGCC
GCGCTCCCGATTCCGGAAGTGCTTGACATTGGGGAATTAATTCAGCGAGAGCCTGACCTATTGCATCTCC
CGCCGTGCACAGGGTGTCACGTTGCAAGACCTGCCTGAAACCGAACTGCCCGCTGTTCTGCAGCCGGTCG
CGGAGGCCATGGATGCGATCGCTGCGGCCGATCTTAGCCAGACGAGCGGGTTCGGCCCATTCGGACCGCA
AGGAATCGGTCAATACACTACATGGCGTGATTTCATATGCGCGATTGCTGATCCCCATGTGTATCACTGG
CAAACTGTGATGGACGACACCGTCAGTGCGTCCGTCGCGCAGGCTCTCGATGAGCTGATGCTTTGGGCCG
AGGACTGCCCCGAAGTCCGGCACCTCGTGCACGCGGATTTCGGCTCCAACAATGTCCTGACGGACAATGG
CCGCATAACAGCGGTCATTGACTGGAGCGAGGCGATGTTCGGGGATTCCCAATACGAGGTCGCCAACATC
TTCTTCTGGAGGCCGTGGTTGGCTTGTATGGAGCAGCAGACGCGCTACTTCGAGCGGAGGCATCCGGAGC
TTGCAGGATCGCCGCGGCTCCGGGCGTATATGCTCCGCATTGGTCTTGACCAACTCTATCAGAGCTTGGT
TGACGGCAATTTCGATGATGCAGCTTGGGCGCAGGGTCGATGCGACGCAATCGTCCGATCCGGAGCCGGG
ACTGTCGGGCGTACACAAATCGCCCGCAGAAGCGCGGCCGTCTGGACCGATGGCTGTGTAGAAGTACTCG
CCGATAGTGGAAACCGACGCCCCAGCACTCGTCCGAGGGCAAAGGAATAGCACGTGCTACGAGATTTCGA
TTCCACCGCCGCCTTCTATGAAAGGTTGGGCTTCGGAATCGTTTTCCGGGACGCCGGCTGGATGATCCTC
CAGCGCGGGGATCTCATGCTGGAGTTCTTCGCCCACCCCAACTTGTTTATTGCAGCTTATAATGGTTACA
AATAAAGCAATAGCATCACAAATTTCACAAATAAAGCATTTTTTTCACTGCATTCTAGTTGTGGTTTGTC
CAAACTCATCAATGTATCTTATCATGTCTGTATACCGTCGACCTCTAGCTAGAGCTTGGCGTAATCATGG
TCATAGCTGTTTCCTGTGTGAAATTGTTATCCGCTCACAATTCCACACAACATACGAGCCGGAAGCATAA
AGTGTAAAGCCTGGGGTGCCTAATGAGTGAGCTAACTCACATTAATTGCGTTGCGCTCACTGCCCGCTTT
CCAGTCGGGAAACCTGTCGTGCCAGCTGCATTAATGAATCGGCCAACGCGCGGGGAGAGGCGGTTTGCGT
ATTGGGCGCTCTTCCGCTTCCTCGCTCACTGACTCGCTGCGCTCGGTCGTTCGGCTGCGGCGAGCGGTAT
CAGCTCACTCAAAGGCGGTAATACGGTTATCCACAGAATCAGGGGATAACGCAGGAAAGAACATGTGAGC
AAAAGGCCAGCAAAAGGCCAGGAACCGTAAAAAGGCCGCGTTGCTGGCGTTTTTCCATAGGCTCCGCCCC
CCTGACGAGCATCACAAAAATCGACGCTCAAGTCAGAGGTGGCGAAACCCGACAGGACTATAAAGATACC
AGGCGTTTCCCCCTGGAAGCTCCCTCGTGCGCTCTCCTGTTCCGACCCTGCCGCTTACCGGATACCTGTC
CGCCTTTCTCCCTTCGGGAAGCGTGGCGCTTTCTCATAGCTCACGCTGTAGGTATCTCAGTTCGGTGTAG
GTCGTTCGCTCCAAGCTGGGCTGTGTGCACGAACCCCCCGTTCAGCCCGACCGCTGCGCCTTATCCGGTA
ACTATCGTCTTGAGTCCAACCCGGTAAGACACGACTTATCGCCACTGGCAGCAGCCACTGGTAACAGGAT
TAGCAGAGCGAGGTATGTAGGCGGTGCTACAGAGTTCTTGAAGTGGTGGCCTAACTACGGCTACACTAGA
AGAACAGTATTTGGTATCTGCGCTCTGCTGAAGCCAGTTACCTTCGGAAAAAGAGTTGGTAGCTCTTGAT
CCGGCAAACAAACCACCGCTGGTAGCGGTGGTTTTTTTGTTTGCAAGCAGCAGATTACGCGCAGAAAAAA
AGGATCTCAAGAAGATCCTTTGATCTTTTCTACGGGGTCTGACGCTCAGTGGAACGAAAACTCACGTTAA
GGGATTTTGGTCATGAGATTATCAAAAAGGATCTTCACCTAGATCCTTTTAAATTAAAAATGAAGTTTTA
AATCAATCTAAAGTATATATGAGTAAACTTGGTCTGACAGTTACCAATGCTTAATCAGTGAGGCACCTAT
CTCAGCGATCTGTCTATTTCGTTCATCCATAGTTGCCTGACTCCCCGTCGTGTAGATAACTACGATACGG
GAGGGCTTACCATCTGGCCCCAGTGCTGCAATGATACCGCGAGACCCACGCTCACCGGCTCCAGATTTAT
CAGCAATAAACCAGCCAGCCGGAAGGGCCGAGCGCAGAAGTGGTCCTGCAACTTTATCCGCCTCCATCCA
GTCTATTAATTGTTGCCGGGAAGCTAGAGTAAGTAGTTCGCCAGTTAATAGTTTGCGCAACGTTGTTGCC
ATTGCTACAGGCATCGTGGTGTCACGCTCGTCGTTTGGTATGGCTTCATTCAGCTCCGGTTCCCAACGAT
CAAGGCGAGTTACATGATCCCCCATGTTGTGCAAAAAAGCGGTTAGCTCCTTCGGTCCTCCGATCGTTGT
CAGAAGTAAGTTGGCCGCAGTGTTATCACTCATGGTTATGGCAGCACTGCATAATTCTCTTACTGTCATG
CCATCCGTAAGATGCTTTTCTGTGACTGGTGAGTACTCAACCAAGTCATTCTGAGAATAGTGTATGCGGC
GACCGAGTTGCTCTTGCCCGGCGTCAATACGGGATAATACCGCGCCACATAGCAGAACTTTAAAAGTGCT
CATCATTGGAAAACGTTCTTCGGGGCGAAAACTCTCAAGGATCTTACCGCTGTTGAGATCCAGTTCGATG
TAACCCACTCGTGCACCCAACTGATCTTCAGCATCTTTTACTTTCACCAGCGTTTCTGGGTGAGCAAAAA
CAGGAAGGCAAAATGCCGCAAAAAAGGGAATAAGGGCGACACGGAAATGTTGAATACTCATACTCTTCCT
TTTTCAATATTATTGAAGCATTTATCAGGGTTATTGTCTCATGAGCGGATACATATTTGAATGTATTTAG
AAAAATAAACAAATAGGGGTTCCGCGCACATTTCCCCGAAAAGTGCCACCTGACGTCGACGGATCGGGAG
ATCAACTTGTTTATTGCAGCTTATAATGGTTACAAATAAAGCAATAGCATCACAAATTTCACAAATAAAG
CATTTTTTTCACTGCATTCTAGTTGTGGTTTGTCCAAACTCATCAATGTATCTTATCATGTCTGGATCAA
CTGGATAACTCAAGCTAACCAAAATCATCCCAAACTTCCCACCCCATACCCTATTACCACTGCCAATTAC
CTGTGGTTTCATTTACTCTAAACCTGTGATTCCTCTGAATTATTTTCATTTTAAAGAAATTGTATTTGTT
AAATATGTACTACAAACTTAGTAGT
Features (pLannotate 1.2.2; 40 found; start..end, strand, type, name):
    377..634     +  LTR            5' LTR (truncated): truncated 5' long terminal repeat (LTR) from HIV-1
    681..806     +  misc_feature   HIV-1 Ψ: packaging signal of human immunodeficiency virus type 1
    790..1128    +  CDS            HIV-1 gag (fragment): gag protein from human immunodeficiency virus 1; gag
   1303..1536    +  misc_feature   RRE: The Rev response element (RRE) of HIV-1 allows for Rev-dependent mRNA export from the nucleus to the cytoplasm.
   1913..2013    +  CDS            Rev (fragment): human immunodeficiency virus 1 (HIV-1) Rev protein; rev; enhances nuclear export of unspliced and incompletely spliced viral mRNAs
   2063..2180    +  misc_feature   cPPT/CTS: central polypurine tract and central termination sequence of HIV-1
   2245..2619    -  CDS            BleoR: antibiotic-binding protein; Sh ble from Streptoalloteichus hindustanus; confers resistance to bleomycin, phleomycin, and Zeocin™
   2639..2686    -  promoter       EM7 promoter: synthetic bacterial promoter&nbsp
   2713..2991    +  promoter       tight TRE promoter (fragment): Tet-responsive promoter PTight, consisting of seven tet operator sequences followed by the minimal CMV promoter
   3004..3024    +  CDS            FLAG (fragment): FLAG® epitope tag, followed by an enterokinase cleavage site
   3139..3158    +  CDS            Strep-Tag II (fragment): peptide that binds Strep-Tactin®, an engineered form of streptavidin
   3181..4062    +  CDS            CCND1: CCND1_HUMAN - Also known as BCL1, PRAD1. Experimental evidence at protein level: Swiss-Prot protein existence level 1. Regulatory component of the cyclin D1-CDK4 (DC) complex that phosphorylates and inhibits members of the retinoblastoma (RB) protein family including RB1 and regulates the cell-cycle during G(1)/S transition. Phosphorylation of RB1 allows dissociation of the transcription factor E2F from the RB/E2F complex and the subsequent transcription of E2F target genes which are responsible for the progression through the G(1) phase. Hypophosphorylates RB1 in early G(1) phase. Cyclin D-CD
   4070..4095    +  ncRNA          5' miR-30a (fragment): sequence upstream of the 71-nt precursor of the human miR-30a microRNA (Zeng et al., 2002) miRNA
   4179..4291    +  ncRNA          3' miR-30a: sequence downstream of the 71-nt precursor of the human miR-30a microRNA (Zeng et al., 2002) miRNA
   4386..4404    -  promoter       T7 promoter: promoter for bacteriophage T7 RNA polymerase
   4417..5628    +  promoter       UbC promoter: human ubiquitin C promoter
   5641..5674    +  protein_bind   loxP511: Cre-mediated recombination occurs in the 8-bp core sequence (GTATACAT). loxP511 sites are compatible with each other, but incompatible with wild-type loxP sites. Cre recombinase
   5681..6388    +  CDS            rtTA3: reverse tetracycline transactivator 3 activates expression from Tet-responsive promoters in the presence of doxycycline
   6389..6422    +  protein_bind   loxP511: Cre-mediated recombination occurs in the 8-bp core sequence (GTATACAT). loxP511 sites are compatible with each other, but incompatible with wild-type loxP sites. Cre recombinase
   6445..7017    +  misc_feature   IRES: internal ribosome entry site (IRES) of the encephalomyocarditis virus (EMCV)
   7026..7622    +  CDS            PuroR: puromycin N-acetyltransferase; pac from Streptomyces alboniger; confers resistance to puromycin
   7638..8226    +  misc_feature   WPRE: woodchuck hepatitis virus posttranscriptional regulatory element
   8243..8431    +  CDS            nef (fragment): NEF_HV1Z2 - Experimental evidence at protein level: Swiss-Prot protein existence level 1. Extracellular Nef protein targets CD4(+) T-lymphocytes for apoptosis by interacting with CXCR4 surface receptors. From Human immunodeficiency virus type 1 group M subtype D (isolate Z2/CDC-Z34) (HIV-1).
   8433..8666    +  LTR            3' LTR (ΔU3): self-inactivating 3' long terminal repeat (LTR) from HIV-1
   8773..8997    +  polyA_signal   bGH poly(A) signal: bovine growth hormone polyadenylation signal
   9001..9022    +  promoter       SV40 promoter (fragment): SV40 enhancer and early promoter
   9043..9471    +  rep_origin     f1 ori (sequence partly withheld): f1 bacteriophage origin of replication; arrow indicates direction of (+) strand synthesis
   9485..9814    +  promoter       SV40 promoter: SV40 enhancer and early promoter
   9863..10892   +  CDS            HygR (fragment): aminoglycoside phosphotransferase from E. coli; aph(4)-Ia; confers resistance to hygromycin
  10902..11027   +  CDS            ble (fragment): BLE_KLEPN - Experimental evidence at protein level: Swiss-Prot protein existence level 1. Binding protein with a strong affinity to the bleomycin family of antibiotics. Binds to CL990; an antimitotic-antibiotic compound. From Klebsiella pneumoniae.
  11022..11143   +  polyA_signal   SV40 poly(A) signal: SV40 polyadenylation signal
  11214..11236   -  protein_bind   lac operator (fragment): The lac repressor binds to the lac operator to inhibit transcription in E. coli. This inhibition can be relieved by adding lactose or isopropyl-β-D-thiogalactopyranoside (IPTG). lac repressor encoded by lacI
  11240..11270   -  promoter       lac promoter: promoter for the E. coli lac operon
  11285..11306   -  protein_bind   CAP binding site: CAP binding activates transcription in the presence of cAMP. E. coli catabolite activator protein
  11319..11411   -  CDS            lacI (fragment): lac repressor; lacI; The lac repressor binds to the lac operator to inhibit transcription in E. coli. This inhibition can be relieved by adding lactose or isopropyl-β-D-thiogalactopyranoside (IPTG).
  11594..12182   -  rep_origin     ori: high-copy-number ColE1/pMB1/pBR322/pUC origin of replication
  12353..13213   -  CDS            AmpR: β-lactamase; bla; confers resistance to ampicillin, carbenicillin, and related antibiotics
  13214..13318   -  promoter       AmpR promoter: bla
  13366..13500   +  polyA_signal   SV40 poly(A) signal: SV40 polyadenylation signal
  13667..329     +  CDS            nef (fragment) (across the origin): NEF_HV1BR - Experimental evidence at protein level: Swiss-Prot protein existence level 1. Extracellular Nef protein targets CD4(+) T-lymphocytes for apoptosis by interacting with CXCR4 surface receptors (PubMed:14990729). From Human immunodeficiency virus type 1 group M subtype B (isolate BRU/LAI) (HIV-1).
