[The description below was written by a language model from this plasmid's Addgene catalogue record and pLannotate feature annotations shown in this document.]
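Description:
pTRIPZ-FFSS-Cyclin D1 (HP) is a doxycycline-inducible, self-inactivating HIV-1-based lentiviral vector built on the pTRIPZ backbone for expressing a tagged mutant of human cyclin D1 (CCND1) in mammalian cells. It is propagated in E. coli as a high-copy plasmid through a ColE1/pUC-type origin with ampicillin selection. An f1 origin is also annotated, as is an EM7-driven bleomycin/Zeocin resistance gene located inside the viral region. The lentiviral elements comprise a truncated 5' LTR, the Ψ packaging signal with a gag fragment, the RRE for Rev-dependent RNA export, the cPPT/CTS, a WPRE and a ΔU3 3' LTR. Together these allow the genome to be packaged and integrated while the viral promoter is inactivated after transduction.

The payload is driven by a tight TRE promoter, consisting of tet operator repeats upstream of a minimal CMV promoter. It encodes cyclin D1 with an N-terminal FFSS tag (two FLAG and two Strep-tag II epitopes), which is suited to detection and affinity purification. The "HP" allele carries the substitutions M56A, V60A and W63A; the record does not state their functional consequence. Remnants of the miR-30a flanking sequences from pTRIPZ's original shRNA cassette lie downstream of the open reading frame.

A second, constitutive cassette uses the human UbC promoter to express rtTA3, which is flanked by loxP511 sites, followed by an EMCV IRES and the puromycin resistance gene. Transduced cells can therefore be selected with puromycin, and they already carry the transactivator needed to switch on the TRE in the presence of doxycycline. Outside the LTRs, an SV40 promoter-driven hygromycin resistance fragment is annotated, but the catalogue does not list it as a marker. The associated publication concerns a CDK-independent role of D-type cyclins in DNA mismatch repair.
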