Addgene plasmid #215150: pTRIPZ-FFSS-Cyclin D1 (HP)
Purpose: Expresses FFSS-Cyclin D1 (HP) in mammalian cells from an inducible lentiviral vector.
Depositing lab: Michele Pagano. Depositing organization: NYU Grossman School of Medicine. Publication: CDK-independent role of D-type cyclins in regulating DNA mismatch repair. Rona G, Miwatani-Minter B, Zhang Q, Goldberg HV, Kerzhnerman MA, Howard JB, Simoneschi D, Lane E, Hobbs JW, Sassani E, Wang AA, Keegan S, Laverty DJ, Piett CG, Pongor LS, Xu ML, Andrade J, Thomas A, Sicinski P, Askenazi M, Ueberheide B, Fenyo D, Nagel ZD, Pagano M. Mol Cell. 2024 Feb 29:S1097-2765(24)00129-1. doi: 10.1016/j.molcel.2024.02.010. PubMed 38458201.
Backbone
  Vector backbone: pTRIPZ
  Vector type: Mammalian Expression, Lentiviral
  Selectable markers: Puromycin
Growth in bacteria
  Bacterial resistance: Ampicillin, 100 μg/mL
  Growth temperature: 37°C
  Growth strain: NEB Stable
  Copy number: High Copy
Gene/Insert
  Gene/Insert name: CCND1 (alt name: BCL1)
  Species: H. sapiens (human)
  Mutation: Cyclin D1(HP) denotes mutations M56A, V60A, and W63A.
  Entrez Gene: CCND1 (a.k.a. BCL1, D11S287E, PRAD1, U21B31)
  Promoter: CMV (Tet inducible)
  Tag / fusion protein: FFSS (FLAG-FLAG-STREP-STREP) (N terminal on insert)
  Cloning method: Unknown
  Sequencing primers: 5′ CMV min FWR; 3′ T7
Terms and licenses: Academic/Nonprofit Terms; Industry Terms: Not Available to Industry
How to cite: pTRIPZ-FFSS-Cyclin D1 (HP) was a gift from Michele Pagano (Addgene plasmid # 215150 ; http://n2t.net/addgene:215150 ; RRID:Addgene_215150)
